>Addgene plasmid #230719 | AiP1842 - pAAV-AiE2438m-minBG-SYFP2-WPRE3-BGHpA | addgene full sequence | sequence record 466310 | Addgene NGS Result
ACTCCATCACTAGGGGTTCCTGCGGCCGCTCGGTCCGCACGTGAGATCTCATGCCTGCTATTGTCTTCCC
AATCCTCCCCCTTGCTGTCCTGCCCCACCCCACCCCCCAGAATAGAATGACACCTACTCAGACAATGCGA
TGCAATTTCCTCATTTTATTAGGAAAGGACAGTGGGAGTGGCACCTTCCAGGGTCAAGGAAGGCACGGGG
GAGGGGCAAACAACAGATGGCTGGCAACTAGAAGGCACAGTCGAAGATCTCTCGAGCCACGGAATTGTCA
GTGCCCAACAGCCGAGCCCCTGTCCAGCAGCGGGCAAGGCAGGCGGCGATGAGTTCCGCCGTGGCAAGAA
CTAACCAGGATTTATACAAGGAGGAGAAAATGAAAGCCATACGGGAAGCAATAGCATGATACAAAGGCAT
TAAAGCAGCGTATCCACATAGCGTAAAAGGAGCAACATAGTTAAGAATACCAGTCAATCTTTCACAAATT
TTGTAATCCAGAGGTTGATTATGATATCGAATTCGCGGCCGCGGCGCGCCGTCGACTTACTTGTACAGCT
CGTCCATGCCGAGAGTGATCCCGGCGGCGGTCACGAACTCCAGCAGGACCATGTGATCGCGCTTCTCGTT
GGGGTCTTTGCTCAGCTTGGACTGGTAGCTCAGGTAGTGGTTGTCGGGCAGCAGCACGGGGCCGTCGCCG
ATGGGGGTGTTCTGCTGGTAGTGGTCGGCGAGCTGCACGCCGCCGTCCTCGATGTTGTGGCGGATCTTGA
AGTTGGCCTTGATGCCGTTCTTCTGCTTGTCGGCGGTGATATAGACGTTGTGGCTGTTGTAGTTGTACTC
CAGCTTGTGCCCCAGGATGTTGCCGTCCTCCTTGAAGTCGATGCCCTTCAGCTCGATGCGGTTCACCAGG
GTGTCGCCCTCGAACTTCACCTCGGCGCGGGTCTTGTAGTTGCCGTCGTCCTTGAAGAAGATGGTGCGCT
CCTGGACGTAGCCTTCGGGCATGGCGGACTTGAAGAAGTCGTGCTGCTTCATGTGGTCGGGGTAGCGGGC
GAAGCACTGCACGCCGTAGCCCAGGGTGGTCACGAGGGTGGGCCAGGGCACGGGCAGCTTGCCGGTGGTG
CAGATCAGCTTCAGGGTCAGCTTGCCGTAGGTGGCATCGCCCTCGCCCTCGCCGGACACGCTGAACTTGT
GGCCGTTTACGTCGCCGTCCAGCTCGACCAGGATGGGCACCACCCCGGTGAACAGCTCCTCGCCCTTGCT
CACCATGGTGGCGACCGGTAGCGCTAGCTTCGAAAGATCTGGATCCCAGAAGCAAATGTAAGCAATAGAT
GGCTCTGCCCTGACTTTTATGCCCAGCCCGAGCTCCGTGTGTGTGTGTGTACAGGCAAGGCAGGCACAGG
TGGGATCCCCCAGCCCCTTGTGAAAAGCCCAAGTGAGAATTTGTCAGGTAGGTCACAGTCTGGTGGCAGC
CCCTGCAACATCTCATTTCCAAAATGTCCACTGCCAGGCCCTAGCTGTGGTCAGGGGAGTGTTCATACAA
CAGGACAAGCCTCGGGTTGTTGCTGAGCAGAGGTTAATATCTCTCAGGAGCAAGGACAAGCATGCGTGAA
AGCTCTGTACCTCCAGCGATGGTGGGCAGCAGGGTCTAGGATACACTGGGTGTATCTCTGCTTCGACCTT
GTGCTCATTTTCAGGGAGATCTATTTCTGGCAAGCAATATTGGTCTTTTAGTTACAATATGATGTAAAGT
TTCCTTTTGAGATACTCTTATTTAATCTAAAAAAAGGAAATATTTAAGTAAATAAAAATAGACATGGCAC
ACAGAAGTTTGCCCAGCTCTTGTGGCTGGCTTGCAAATGACTTCAGTTTCTGTGGCCTAATTTAGAAAAA
TGCTTCCTCTATGTATTCATTGACTCAACAAATATTTATTGAACACCTACTGGGTGTGAGACACTGGGGG
AGGACTAAACGAAGACACCAGAGTCGGGAGATTCCATTCAGGAATCAAGGGCCTGAGTGGACAACTCACC
CACACACCACATAAAGAAAGAAAACCGAGACTTGATCCTGAGAGCACTGGGGAGCTGCTGGGACGTAAGA
TCAAGTGTGTGGAGGCTAAGGCTGGCCCATGTACAGGATGAAGTAAAGGGAGAGAAGACTGGAAGCCAAC
AGCCCGGGGGATGGGGGTGGGGTACAGATTTGTGATAGGTGTAAGGGCTGGAAGGACTGGTACCTAGCTG
AGTTCCTAGCACAAAGTAGGCACTCAATACATGGCTGGAACTATTGTTGTTACTATTATTAAAATCTCCT
CTCTTCCTTAACTTGGAGAATTAATTAAGTCTTAGTTCCATGAATCATCACGATTATTACTCTTACAACG
CGTGCGGCCGCAGGAACCCCTAGTGATGGAGTTGGCCACTCCCTCTCTGCGCGCTCGCTCGCTCACTGAG
GCCGGGCGACCAAAGGTCGCCCGACGCCCGGGCGGCCTCAGTGAGCGAGCGAGCGCGCAGCTGCCTGCAG
GACATGTGAGCAAAAGGCCAGCAAAAGGCCAGGAACCGTAAAAAGGCCGCGTTGCTGGCGTTTTTCCATA
GGCTCCGCCCCCCTGACGAGCATCACAAAAATCGACGCTCAAGTCAGAGGTGGCGAAACCCGACAGGACT
ATAAAGATACCAGGCGTTTCCCCCTGGAAGCTCCCTCGTGCGCTCTCCTGTTCCGACCCTGCCGCTTACC
GGATACCTGTCCGCCTTTCTCCCTTCGGGAAGCGTGGCGCTTTCTCATAGCTCACGCTGTAGGTATCTCA
GTTCGGTGTAGGTCGTTCGCTCCAAGCTGGGCTGTGTGCACGAACCCCCCGTTCAGCCCGACCGCTGCGC
CTTATCCGGTAACTATCGTCTTGAGTCCAACCCGGTAAGACACGACTTATCGCCACTGGCAGCAGCCACT
GGTAACAGGATTAGCAGAGCGAGGTATGTAGGCGGTGCTACAGAGTTCTTGAAGTGGTGGCCTAACTACG
GCTACACTAGAAGAACAGTATTTGGTATCTGCGCTCTGCTGAAGCCAGTTACCTTCGGAAAAAGAGTTGG
TAGCTCTTGATCCGGCAAACAAACCACCGCTGGTAGCGGTGGTTTTTTTGTTTGCAAGCAGCAGATTACG
CGCAGAAAAAAAGGATCTCAAGAAGATCCTTTGATCTTTTCTACGGGGTCTGACGCTCAGTGGAACGAAA
ACTCACGTTAAGGGATTTTGGTCATGAGATTATCAAAAAGGATCTTCACCTAGATCCTTTTAAATTAAAA
ATGAAGTTTTAAATCAATCTAAAGTATATATGAGTAAACTTGGTCTGACAGTTACCAATGCTTAATCAGT
GAGGCACCTATCTCAGCGATCTGTCTATTTCGTTCATCCATAGTTGCCTGACTCCCCGTCGTGTAGATAA
CTACGATACGGGAGGGCTTACCATCTGGCCCCAGTGCTGCAATGATACCGCGAGACCCACGCTCACCGGC
TCCAGATTTATCAGCAATAAACCAGCCAGCCGGAAGGGCCGAGCGCAGAAGTGGTCCTGCAACTTTATCC
GCCTCCATCCAGTCTATTAATTGTTGCCGGGAAGCTAGAGTAAGTAGTTCGCCAGTTAATAGTTTGCGCA
ACGTTGTTGCCATTGCTACAGGCATCGTGGTGTCACGCTCGTCGTTTGGTATGGCTTCATTCAGCTCCGG
TTCCCAACGATCAAGGCGAGTTACATGATCCCCCATGTTGTGCAAAAAAGCGGTTAGCTCCTTCGGTCCT
CCGATCGTTGTCAGAAGTAAGTTGGCCGCAGTGTTATCACTCATGGTTATGGCAGCACTGCATAATTCTC
TTACTGTCATGCCATCCGTAAGATGCTTTTCTGTGACTGGTGAGTACTCAACCAAGTCATTCTGAGAATA
GTGTATGCGGCGACCGAGTTGCTCTTGCCCGGCGTCAATACGGGATAATACCGCGCCACATAGCAGAACT
TTAAAAGTGCTCATCATTGGAAAACGTTCTTCGGGGCGAAAACTCTCAAGGATCTTACCGCTGTTGAGAT
CCAGTTCGATGTAACCCACTCGTGCACCCAACTGATCTTCAGCATCTTTTACTTTCACCAGCGTTTCTGG
GTGAGCAAAAACAGGAAGGCAAAATGCCGCAAAAAAGGGAATAAGGGCGACACGGAAATGTTGAATACTC
ATACTCTTCCTTTTTCAATATTATTGAAGCATTTATCAGGGTTATTGTCTCATGAGCGGATACATATTTG
AATGTATTTAGAAAAATAAACAAATAGGGGTTCCGCGCACATTTCCCCGAAAAGTGCCACCTGACGTCTA
AGAAACCATTATTATCATGACATTAACCTATAAAAATAGGCGTATCACGAGGCCCTTTCGTCTCGCGCGT
TTCGGTGATGACGGTGAAAACCTCTGACACATGCAGCTCCCGGAGACGGTCACAGCTTGTCTGTAAGCGG
ATGCCGGGAGCAGACAAGCCCGTCAGGGCGCGTCAGCGGGTGTTGGCGGGTGTCGGGGCTGGCTTAACTA
TGCGGCATCAGAGCAGATTGTACTGAGAGTGCACCATAAAATTGTAAACGTTAATATTTTGTTAAAATTC
GCGTTAAATTTTTGTTAAATCAGCTCATTTTTTAACCAATAGACCGAAATCGGCAAAATCCCTTATAAAT
CAAAAGAATAGCCCGAGATAGAGT
[37 nt withheld, positions 4715-4751]
AAAGAACGTGGACTCCAACGTCAAAGG
[141 nt withheld, positions 4779-4919]
G
[46 nt withheld, positions 4921-4966]
A
[95 nt withheld, positions 4968-5062]
TATGCGGTGTGAAATACCGCACAGATGCGTAAGGAGAAAATACCGCATCAGGCGCCCCTGCAGGCAGCTG
CGCGCTCGCTCGCTCACTGAGGCCGCCCGGGCAAAGCCCGGGCGTCGGGCGACCTTTGGTCGCCCGGCCT
CAGTGAGCGAGCGAGCGCGCAGAGAGGGAGTGGCCA
Features (pLannotate 1.2.2; 14 found; start..end, strand, type, name):
    139..250     -  polyA_signal   bGH poly(A) signal: bovine growth hormone polyadenylation signal
    267..347     -  misc_feature   WPRE (fragment): woodchuck hepatitis virus posttranscriptional regulatory element
    353..510     -  misc_feature   WPRE (fragment): woodchuck hepatitis virus posttranscriptional regulatory element
    550..1266    -  CDS            SYFP2: SYFP2 is a basic (constitutively fluorescent) yellow fluorescent protein published in 2006, derived from Aequorea victoria. It is reported to be a very rapidly-maturing monomer with moderate acid sensitivity.
   2427..2454    -  repeat_region  AAV2 ITR (fragment): inverted terminal repeat of adeno-associated virus serotype 2 inverted
   2483..2510    -  repeat_region  AAV2 ITR (fragment): inverted terminal repeat of adeno-associated virus serotype 2 inverted
   2583..3171    -  rep_origin     ori: high-copy-number ColE1/pMB1/pBR322/pUC origin of replication
   3342..4202    -  CDS            AmpR: β-lactamase; bla; confers resistance to ampicillin, carbenicillin, and related antibiotics
   4203..4307    -  promoter       AmpR promoter: bla
   4402..4437    +  CDS            rop (fragment): Rop protein, which maintains plasmids at low copy number; rop
   4539..4588    +  misc_feature   bom (fragment): basis of mobility region from pBR322
   4589..5044    -  rep_origin     f1 ori (sequence partly withheld): f1 bacteriophage origin of replication; arrow indicates direction of (+) strand synthesis
   5063..5114    +  misc_feature   bom (fragment): basis of mobility region from pBR322
   5119..21      -  repeat_region  AAV2 ITR (across the origin): inverted terminal repeat of adeno-associated virus serotype 2 inverted
