[The description below was written by a language model from this plasmid's Addgene catalogue record and pLannotate feature annotations shown in this document.]
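Description:
AiP1842 - pAAV-AiE2438m-minBG-SYFP2-WPRE3-BGHpA is an AAV transfer plasmid built on a pAAV2 backbone and designed for enhancer-driven reporter expression in the brain. It is propagated in bacteria as a high-copy plasmid using a ColE1/pUC-type origin and is selected with ampicillin through the β-lactamase gene and its native promoter. An f1 phage origin and short remnants of pBR322 rop and bom sequences are also annotated in the backbone. AAV2 inverted terminal repeats flank the expression cassette and supply the cis signals for replication and packaging of the intervening DNA into recombinant AAV particles. One ITR is annotated largely intact across the sequence origin, while the other is detected only as two short fragments. This may reflect the difficulty of sequencing and annotating these repeats rather than a real truncation.

The payload is a single transcription unit in which the AiE2438m enhancer is placed upstream of minBG, a minimal beta-globin promoter that has little activity by itself, so expression depends on the cell-type-specific activity of the enhancer. Neither the enhancer nor the minimal promoter was annotated by the automated feature table, but an unannotated stretch of roughly 1.1 kb between the SYFP2 coding sequence and the ITR fragments is where they would lie. The cassette drives SYFP2, a monomeric, rapidly maturing yellow fluorescent protein derived from Aequorea victoria. This is followed by WPRE3, a shortened woodchuck hepatitis virus posttranscriptional element (annotated as two WPRE fragments) that boosts transcript stability and expression, and then by the bovine growth hormone polyadenylation signal. According to the record, the construct is meant to drive AAV-mediated transgene expression in specific brain cell populations, but it does not state which population AiE2438m targets.
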