Addgene plasmid #230719: AiP1842 - pAAV-AiE2438m-minBG-SYFP2-WPRE3-BGHpA
Purpose: AiE2438m is an enhancer sequence, designed to drive AAV-mediated transgene expression in specific populations of brain cells
Depositing lab: Allen Institute for Brain Science & Bosiljka Tasic. Depositing organization: Allen Institute. Publication: A suite of enhancer AAVs and transgenic mouse lines for genetic access to cortical cell types. Ben-Simon Y, Hooper M, Narayan S, Daigle TL, Dwivedi D, Way SW, Oster A, Stafford DA, Mich JK, Taormina MJ, Martinez RA, Opitz-Araya X, Roth JR, Alexander JR, Allen S, Amster A, Arbuckle J, Ayala A, Baker PM, Bakken TE, Barcelli T, Barta S, Bendrick J, Bertagnolli D, Bielstein C, Bishwakarma P, Bowlus J, Boyer G, Brouner K, Casian B, Casper T, Chakka AB, Chakrabarty R, Chance RK, Chavan S, Clark M, Colbert K, Collman F, Daniel S, Departee M, DiValentin P, Donadio N, Dotson N, Egdorf T, Fliss T, Gabitto M, Garcia J, Gary A, Gasperini M, Gloe J, Goldy J, Gore BB, Graybuck L, Greisman N, Haeseleer F, Halterman C, Haradon Z, Hastings SD, Helback O, Ho W, Hockemeyer D, Huang C, Huff S, Hunker A, Johansen N, Jones D, Juneau Z, Kalmbach B, Kannan M, Khem S, Kussick E, Kutsal R, Larsen R, Lee C, Lee AY, Leibly M, Lenz GH, Li S, Liang E, Lusk N, Madigan Z, Malloy J, Malone J, McCue R, Melchor J, Mollenkopf T, Moosman S, Morin E, Newman D, Ng L, Ngo K, Omstead V, Otto S, Oyama A, Pena N, Pham T, Phillips E, Pom CA, Potekhina L, Ransford S, Ray PL, Rette D, Reynoldson C, Rimorin C, Rocha D, Ruiz A, Sanchez REA, Sawyer L, Sedeno-Cortes A, Sevigny JP, Shapovalova N, Shepard N, Shulga L, Sigler AR, Siverts L, Soliman S, Somasundaram S, Staats B, Stewart K, Szelenyi E, Tieu M, Trader C, Tran A, van Velthoven CTJ, Walker M, Wang Y, Weed N, Wirthlin M, Wood T, Wynalda B, Yao Z, Zhou T, Ariza J, Dee N, Reding M, Ronellenfitch K, Mufti S, Sunkin SM, Smith KA, Esposito L, Waters J, Thyagarajan B, Yao S, Lein ES, Zeng H, Levi BP, Ngai J, Ting JT, Tasic B. Cell. 2025 May 16:S0092-8674(25)00513-6. doi: 10.1016/j.cell.2025.05.002. PubMed 40403729.
Backbone
  Vector backbone: pAAV2
  Vector type: AAV
Growth in bacteria
  Bacterial resistance: Ampicillin, 100 μg/mL
  Growth temperature: 37°C
  Growth strain: NEB Stable
  Copy number: High Copy
Gene/Insert
  Gene/Insert name: SYFP2
  Species: Synthetic
  Promoter: minBG
  Cloning method: Gibson Cloning
Terms and licenses: Academic/Nonprofit Terms; Industry Terms: Not Available to Industry
How to cite: AiP1842 - pAAV-AiE2438m-minBG-SYFP2-WPRE3-BGHpA was a gift from Allen Institute for Brain Science & Bosiljka Tasic (Addgene plasmid # 230719 ; http://n2t.net/addgene:230719 ; RRID:Addgene_230719)
